>Addgene plasmid #16643 | PIK3CA-WT | addgene full sequence | sequence record 490911 | Addgene NGS Result
CATGCATTAGTTATTAATAGTAATCAATTACGGGGTCATTAGTTCATAGCCCATATATGGAGTTCCGCGT
TACATAACTTACGGTAAATGGCCCGCCTGGCTGACCGCCCAACGACCCCCGCCCATTGACGTCAATAATG
ACGTATGTTCCCATAGTAACGCCAATAGGGACTTTCCATTGACGTCAATGGGTGGAGTATTTACGGTAAA
CTGCCCACTTGGCAGTACATCAAGTGTATCATATGCCAAGTACGCCCCCTATTGACGTCAATGACGGTAA
ATGGCCCGCCTGGCATTATGCCCAGTACATGACCTTATGGGACTTTCCTACTTGGCAGTACATCTACGTA
TTAGTCATCGCTATTACCATGGTGATGCGGTTTTGGCAGTACATCAATGGGCGTGGATAGCGGTTTGACT
CACGGGGATTTCCAAGTCTCCACCCCATTGACGTCAATGGGAGTTTGTTTTGGCACCAAAATCAACGGGA
CTTTCCAAAATGTCGTAACAACTCCGCCCCATTGACGCAAATGGGCGGTAGGCGTGTACGGTGGGAGGTC
TATATAAGCAGAGCTGGTTTAGTGAACCGTCAGATCCGCTAGCGATTACGCCAAGCTCGAAATTAACCCT
CACTAAAGGGAACAAAAGCTGGAGCTCCACCGCGGTGGCGGCCGCCACCATGGATTACAAGGATGACGAC
GATAAGGCCCGGGCGGATCCCCCGGGCTGCAGGAATTCGATAGTTCGAACCATGCCTCCAAGACCATCAT
CAGGTGAACTGTGGGGCATCCACTTGATGCCCCCAAGAATCCTAGTAGAATGTTTACTACCAAATGGAAT
GATAGTGACTTTAGAATGCCTCCGCGAGGCTACATTAATAACCATAAAGCATGAACTATTTAAAGAAGCA
AGAAAATACCCCCTCCATCAACTTCTTCAAGATGAATCTTCTTACATTTTCGTAAGTGTTACTCAAGAAG
CAGAAAGGGAAGAATTTTTTGATGAAACAAGACGACTTTGTGACCTTCGGCTTTTTCAACCCTTTTTAAA
AGTAATTGAACCAGTAGGCAACCGTGAAGAAAAGATCCTCGATCGAGAAATTGGTTTTGCTATCGGCATG
CCAGTGTGTGAATTTGATATGGTTAAAGATCCAGAAGTACAGGACTTCCGAAGAAATATTCTGAACGTTT
GTAAAGAAGCTGTGGATCTTAGGGACCTCAATTCACCTCATAGTAGAGCAATGTATGTCTATCCTCCAAA
TGTAGAATCTTCACCAGAATCGCCAAAGCACATATACAATAAATTAGATAAAGGGCAAATAATAGTGGTG
ATCTGGGTAATAGTTTCTCCAAATAATGACAAGCAGAAGTATACTCTGAAAATCAACCATGACTGTGTAC
CAGAACAAGTAATTGCTGAAGCAATCAGGAAAAAAACTCGAAGTATGTTGCTATCCTCTGAACAACTAAA
ACTCTGTGTTTTAGAATATCAGGGCAAGTATATTTTAAAAGTGTGTGGATGTGATGAATACTTCCTAGAA
AAATATCCTCTGAGTCAGTATAAGTATATAAGAAGCTGTATAATGCTAGGGAGGATGCCCAATTTGATGT
TGATGGCTAAAGAAAGCCTTTATTCTCAACTGCCGATGGACTGTTTCACAATGCCATCTTATTCCAGACG
CATTTCCACAGCTACACCATATATGAATGGAGAAGCATCTACAAAATCCCTTTGGGTTATAAATAGTGCA
CTCAGAATAAAAATTCTTTGTGCAACCTACGTGAATGTAAATATTCGAGACATTGATAAGATCTATGTTC
GAACAGGTATCTACCATGGAGGAGAACCCTTATGTGACAATGTGAACACTCAAAGAGTACCTTGTTCCAA
TCCCAGGTGGAATGAATGGCTGAATTATGATATATACATTCCTGATCTTCCTCGTGCTGTTCGACTTTGC
CCTTCCATTTGCTCTGTTAAAGGCCGAAAGGGTGCTAAAGAGGAACACTGTCCATTGGCATGGGGAAATA
TAAACTTGTTTGATTACACAGACACTCTAGTATCTGGAAAAATGGCTTTGAATCTTTGGCCAGTACCTCA
TGGATTAGAAGATTTGCTGAACCCTATTGGTGTTACTGGATCAAATCCAAATAAAGAAACTCCATGCTTA
GAGTTGGAGTTTGACTGGTTCAGCAGTGTGGTAAAGTTCCCAGATATGTCAGTGATTGAAGAGCATGCCA
ATTGGTCTGTATCCCGAGAAGCAGGATTTAGCTATTCCCACGCAGGACTGAGTAACAGACTAGCTAGAGA
CAATGAATTAAGGGAAAATGACAAAGAACAGCTCAAAGCAATTTCTACACGAGATCCTCTCTCTGAAATC
ACTGAGCAGGAGAAAGATTTTCTATGGAGTCACAGACACTATTGTGTAACTATCCCCGAAATTCTACCCA
AATTGCTTCTGTCTGTTAAATGGAATTCTAGAGATGAAGTAGCCCAGATGTATTGCTTGGTAAAAGATTG
GCCTCCAATCAAACCTGAACAGGCTATGGAACTTCTGGACTGTAATTACCCAGATCCTATGGTTCGAGGT
TTTGCTGTTCGGTGCTTGGAAAAATATTTAACAGATGACAAACTTTCTCAGTATTTAATTCAGCTAGTAC
AGGTCCTAAAATATGAACAATATTTGGATAACTTGCTTGTGAGATTTTTACTGAAGAAAGCATTGACTAA
TCAAAGGATTGGGCACTTTTTCTTTTGGCATTTAAAATCTGAGATGCACAATAAAACAGTTAGCCAGAGG
TTTGGCCTGCTTTTGGAGTCCTATTGTCGTGCATGTGGGATGTATTTGAAGCACCTGAATAGGCAAGTCG
AGGCAATGGAAAAGCTCATTAACTTAACTGACATTCTCAAACAGGAGAAGAAGGATGAAACACAAAAGGT
ACAGATGAAGTTTTTAGTTGAGCAAATGAGGCGACCAGATTTCATGGATGCTCTACAGGGCTTTCTGTCT
CCTCTAAACCCTGCTCATCAACTAGGAAACCTCAGGCTTGAAGAGTGTCGAATTATGTCCTCTGCAAAAA
GGCCACTGTGGTTGAATTGGGAGAACCCAGACATCATGTCAGAGTTACTGTTTCAGAACAATGAGATCAT
CTTTAAAAATGGGGATGATTTACGGCAAGATATGCTAACACTTCAAATTATTCGTATTATGGAAAATATC
TGGCAAAATCAAGGTCTTGATCTTCGAATGTTACCTTATGGTTGTCTGTCAATCGGTGACTGTGTGGGAC
TTATTGAGGTGGTGCGAAATTCTCACACTATTATGCAAATTCAGTGCAAAGGCGGCTTGAAAGGTGCACT
GCAGTTCAACAGCCACACACTACATCAGTGGCTCAAAGACAAGAACAAAGGAGAAATATATGATGCAGCC
ATTGACCTGTTTACACGTTCATGTGCTGGATACTGTGTAGCTACCTTCATTTTGGGAATTGGAGATCGTC
ACAATAGTAACATCATGGTGAAAGACGATGGACAACTGTTTCATATAGATTTTGGACACTTTTTGGATCA
CAAGAAGAAAAAATTTGGTTATAAACGAGAACGTGTGCCATTTGTTTTGACACAGGATTTCTTAATAGTG
ATTAGTAAAGGAGCCCAAGAATGCACAAAGACAAGAGAATTTGAGAGGTTTCAGGAGATGTGTTACAAGG
CTTATCTAGCTATTCGACAGCATGCCAATCTCTTCATAAATCTTTTCTCAATGATGCTTGGCTCTGGAAT
GCCAGAACTACAATCTTTTGATGACATTGCATACATTCGAAAGACCCTAGCCTTAGATAAAACTGAGCAA
GAGGCTTTGGAGTATTTCATGAAACAAATGAATGATGCACATCATGGTGGCTGGACAACAAAAATGGATT
GGATCTTCCACACAATTAAACAGCATGCATTGAACTAGCTCGAGGGGGGGCCCGGTACCTTAATTAATTA
AGGTACCAGGTAAGTGTACCCAATTCGCCCTATAGTGAGTCGTATTACAATTCACTCGATCGCCCTTCCC
AACAGTTGCGCAGCCTGAATGGCGAATGGAGATCCAATTTTTAAGTGTATAATGTGTTAAACTACTGATT
CTAATTGTTTGTGTATTTTAGATTCACAGTCCCAAGGCTCATTTCAGGCCCCTCAGTCCTCACAGTCTGT
TCATGATCATAATCAGCCATACCACATTTGTAGAGGTTTTACTTGCTTTAAAAAACCTCCCACACCTCCC
CCTGAACCTGAAACATAAAATGAATGCAATTGTTGTTGTTAACTTGTTTATTGCAGCTTATAATGGTTAC
AAATAAAGCAATAGCATCACAAATTTCACAAATAAAGCATTTTTTTCACTGCATTCTAGTTGTGGTTTGT
CCAAACTCATCAATGTATCTTAACGCGTAAATTGTAAGCGTTAATATTTTGTTAAAATTCGCGTTAAATT
TTTGTTAAATCAGCTCATTTTTTAACCAATAGGCCGAAATCGGCAAAATCCCTTATAAATCAAAAGAATA
GACCGAGATAGGGT
[37 nt withheld, positions 4565-4601]
AAAGAACGTGGACTCCAACGTCAAAGG
[49 nt withheld, positions 4629-4677]
T
[91 nt withheld, positions 4679-4769]
G
[124 nt withheld, positions 4771-4894]
CAGGTGGCACTTTTCGGGGAAATGTGCGCGGAACCCCTATTTGTTTATTTTTCTAAATACATTCAAATAT
GTATCCGCTCATGAGACAATAACCCTGATAAATGCTTCAATAATATTGAAAAAGGAAGAATCCTGAGGCG
GAAAGAACCAGCTGTGGAATGTGTGTCAGTTAGGGTGTGGAAAGTCCCCAGGCTCCCCAGCAGGCAGAAG
TATGCAAAGCATGCATCTCAATTAGTCAGCAACCAGGTGTGGAAAGTCCCCAGGCTCCCCAGCAGGCAGA
AGTATGCAAAGCATGCATCTCAATTAGTCAGCAACCATAGTCCCGCCCCTAACTCCGCCCATCCCGCCCC
TAACTCCGCCCAGTTCCGCCCATTCTCCGCCCCATGGCTGACTAATTTTTTTTATTTATGCAGAGGCCGA
GGCCGCCTCGGCCTCTGAGCTATTCCAGAAGTAGTGAGGAGGCTTTTTTGGAGGCCTAGGCTTTTGCAAA
GATCGATCAAGAGACAGGATGAGGATCGTTTCGCATGATTGAACAAGATGGATTGCACGCAGGTTCTCCG
GCCGCTTGGGTGGAGAGGCTATTCGGCTATGACTGGGCACAACAGACAATCGGCTGCTCTGATGCCGCCG
TGTTCCGGCTGTCAGCGCAGGGGCGCCCGGTTCTTTTTGTCAAGACCGACCTGTCCGGTGCCCTGAATGA
ACTGCAAGACGAGGCAGCGCGGCTATCGTGGCTGGCCACGACGGGCGTTCCTTGCGCAGCTGTGCTCGAC
GTTGTCACTGAAGCGGGAAGGGACTGGCTGCTATTGGGCGAAGTGCCGGGGCAGGATCTCCTGTCATCTC
ACCTTGCTCCTGCCGAGAAAGTATCCATCATGGCTGATGCAATGCGGCGGCTGCATACGCTTGATCCGGC
TACCTGCCCATTCGACCACCAAGCGAAACATCGCATCGAGCGAGCACGTACTCGGATGGAAGCCGGTCTT
GTCGATCAGGATGATCTGGACGAAGAACATCAGGGGCTCGCGCCAGCCGAACTGTTCGCCAGGCTCAAGG
CGAGCATGCCCGACGGCGAGGATCTCGTCGTGACCCATGGCGATGCCTGCTTGCCGAATATCATGGTGGA
AAATGGCCGCTTTTCTGGATTCATCGACTGTGGCCGGCTGGGTGTGGCGGACCGCTATCAGGACATAGCG
TTGGCTACCCGTGATATTGCTGAAGAACTTGGCGGCGAATGGGCTGACCGCTTCCTCGTGCTTTACGGTA
TCGCCGCTCCCGATTCGCAGCGCATCGCCTTCTATCGCCTTCTTGACGAGTTCTTCTGAGCGGGACTCTG
GGGTTCGAAATGACCGACCAAGCGACGCCCAACCTGCCATCACGAGATTTCGATTCCACCGCCGCCTTCT
ATGAAAGGTTGGGCTTCGGAATCGTTTTCCGGGACGCCGGCTGGATGATCCTCCAGCGCGGGGATCTCAT
GCTGGAGTTCTTCGCCCACCCTAGGGGGAGGCTAACTGAAACACGGAAGGAGACAATACCGGAAGGAACC
CGCGCTATGACGGCAATAAAAAGACAGAATAAAACGCACGGTGTTGGGTCGTTTGTTCATAAACGCGGGG
TTCGGTCCCAGGGCTGGCACTCTGTCGATACCCCACCGAGACCCCATTGGGGCCAATACGCCCGCGTTTC
TTCCTTTTCCCCACCCCACCCCCCAAGTTCGGGTGAAGGCCCAGGGCTCGCAGCCAACGTCGGGGCGGCA
GGCCCTGCCATAGCCTCAGGTTACTCATATATACTTTAGATTGATTTAAAACTTCATTTTTAATTTAAAA
GGATCTAGGTGAAGATCCTTTTTGATAATCTCATGACCAAAATCCCTTAACGTGAGTTTTCGTTCCACTG
AGCGTCAGACCCCGTAGAAAAGATCAAAGGATCTTCTTGAGATCCTTTTTTTCTGCGCGTAATCTGCTGC
TTGCAAACAAAAAAACCACCGCTACCAGCGGTGGTTTGTTTGCCGGATCAAGAGCTACCAACTCTTTTTC
CGAAGGTAACTGGCTTCAGCAGAGCGCAGATACCAAATACTGTTCTTCTAGTGTAGCCGTAGTTAGGCCA
CCACTTCAAGAACTCTGTAGCACCGCCTACATACCTCGCTCTGCTAATCCTGTTACCAGTGGCTGCTGCC
AGTGGCGATAAGTCGTGTCTTACCGGGTTGGACTCAAGACGATAGTTACCGGATAAGGCGCAGCGGTCGG
GCTGAACGGGGGGTTCGTGCACACAGCCCAGCTTGGAGCGAACGACCTACACCGAACTGAGATACCTACA
GCGTGAGCTATGAGAAAGCGCCACGCTTCCCGAAGGGAGAAAGGCGGACAGGTATCCGGTAAGCGGCAGG
GTCGGAACAGGAGAGCGCACGAGGGAGCTTCCAGGGGGAAACGCCTGGTATCTTTATAGTCCTGTCGGGT
TTCGCCACCTCTGACTTGAGCGTCGATTTTTGTGATGCTCGTCAGGGGGGCGGAGCCTATGGAAAAACGC
CAGCAACGCGGCCTTTTTACGGTTCCTGGCCTTTTGCTGGCCTTTTGCTCACATGTTCTTTCCTGCGTTA
TCCCCTGATTCTGTGGATAACCGTATTACCGC
Features (pLannotate 1.2.2; 21 found; start..end, strand, type, name):
     68..371     +  enhancer       CMV enhancer: human cytomegalovirus immediate early enhancer
    372..575     +  promoter       CMV promoter: human cytomegalovirus (CMV) immediate early promoter
    621..639     +  promoter       T3 promoter: promoter for bacteriophage T3 RNA polymerase
    652..675     +  misc_feature   MCS (fragment): pBluescript multiple cloning site
    683..707     +  CDS            3xFLAG (fragment): three tandem FLAG® epitope tags
    715..742     +  misc_feature   MCS (fragment): pBluescript multiple cloning site
    752..3955    +  CDS            PIK3CA: PK3CA_HUMAN - Experimental evidence at protein level: Swiss-Prot protein existence level 1. Phosphoinositide-3-kinase (PI3K) phosphorylates phosphatidylinositol (PI) and its phosphorylated derivatives at position 3 of the inositol ring to produce 3-phosphoinositides (PubMed:15135396, PubMed:23936502, PubMed:28676499). Uses ATP and PtdIns(4,5)P2 (phosphatidylinositol 4,5-bisphosphate) to generate phosphatidylinositol 3,4,5-trisphosphate (PIP3) (PubMed:15135396, PubMed:28676499). PIP3 plays a key role by recruiting PH domain- containing proteins to the membrane, including AKT1 and PDPK1, activat
   3959..3979    +  misc_feature   MCS (fragment): pBluescript multiple cloning site
   4019..4037    -  promoter       T7 promoter: promoter for bacteriophage T7 RNA polymerase
   4047..4086    +  CDS            lacZα (fragment): LacZα fragment of β-galactosidase; lacZ fragment
   4096..4151    +  intron         small t intron (fragment): SV40 (simian virus 40) small t antigen intron
   4151..4288    +  CDS            large T antigen (fragment): large T antigen from SV40 (simian virus 40)
   4311..4432    +  polyA_signal   SV40 poly(A) signal: SV40 polyadenylation signal
   4466..4894    -  rep_origin     f1 ori (sequence partly withheld): f1 bacteriophage origin of replication; arrow indicates direction of (+) strand synthesis
   4921..5023    +  promoter       AmpR promoter: bla
   5027..5384    +  promoter       SV40 promoter: SV40 enhancer and early promoter
   5419..6213    +  CDS            NeoR/KanR: aminoglycoside phosphotransferase from Tn5; aph(3')-II (or nptII); confers resistance to neomycin, kanamycin, and G418 (Geneticin®)
   6234..6386    +  CDS            ble (fragment): BLE_KLEPN - Experimental evidence at protein level: Swiss-Prot protein existence level 1. Binding protein with a strong affinity to the bleomycin family of antibiotics. Binds to CL990; an antimitotic-antibiotic compound. From Klebsiella pneumoniae.
   6445..6492    +  polyA_signal   HSV TK poly(A) signal: herpes simplex virus thymidine kinase polyadenylation signal (Cole and Stacy, 1985)
   6583..6599    -  polyA_signal   bGH poly(A) signal (fragment): bovine growth hormone polyadenylation signal
   6821..7409    +  rep_origin     ori: high-copy-number ColE1/pMB1/pBR322/pUC origin of replication
