[The description below was written by a language model from this plasmid's Addgene catalogue record and pLannotate feature annotations shown in this document.]
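Description:
PIK3CA-WT is a mammalian expression plasmid built on the Stratagene pCMV-Tag 2A backbone (recorded as pCMV2-Tag 2A) that carries the human PIK3CA coding sequence, which encodes the p110-alpha catalytic subunit of phosphatidylinositol 3-kinase. This enzyme converts PtdIns(4,5)P2 to PIP3, which recruits AKT1 and PDPK1 to the membrane. The sequenced record is about 7.5 kb. Transcription is driven by the human cytomegalovirus immediate early enhancer and promoter and terminated by an SV40 polyadenylation signal. A FLAG epitope supplied by the backbone sits just upstream of the insert, giving an N-terminally tagged protein. The annotation software labels this element as a fragment of 3xFLAG, which is consistent with the single FLAG tag listed in the catalogue entry. T3 and T7 phage promoters flank the cloning region and serve as sequencing primer sites. The insert was placed by restriction cloning, with the blunt 5′ junction destroyed and the 3′ XhoI site retained.

The plasmid replicates at high copy in E. coli from a ColE1/pUC-type origin and also carries an f1 origin. A single Tn5 aminoglycoside phosphotransferase gene provides both selections. It is preceded by a bacterial bla promoter for kanamycin resistance in bacteria and an SV40 early promoter for G418 selection in mammalian cells, and it ends in an HSV TK polyadenylation signal. The depositor notes five amino acid differences from the reference protein (N114D, L177S, T322A, A400V, L404P), stated not to alter function. The construct comes from work on PIK3CA mutations in human cancers. Its name and this origin suggest use as a wild-type expression reference, although the record does not state a specific use.
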