Addgene plasmid #16643: PIK3CA-WT
Depositing lab: Bert Vogelstein. Depositing organization: Johns Hopkins University and School of Medicine. Publication: High frequency of mutations of the PIK3CA gene in human cancers. Samuels Y, Wang Z, Bardelli A, Silliman N, Ptak J, Szabo S, Yan H, Gazdar A, Powell SM, Riggins GJ, Willson JK, Markowitz S, Kinzler KW, Vogelstein B, Velculescu VE. Science. 2004 Apr 23. 304(5670):554. 10.1126/science.1096502 PubMed 15016963.
Backbone
  Vector backbone: pCMV2-Tag 2A
  Backbone manufacturer: Stratagene
  Backbone size w/o insert (bp): 4300
  Vector type: Mammalian Expression
  Selectable markers: Neomycin (select with G418)
Growth in bacteria
  Bacterial resistance: Kanamycin, 50 μg/mL
  Growth temperature: 37°C
  Growth strain: DH5alpha
  Copy number: High Copy
Gene/Insert
  Gene/Insert name: PIK3CA (alt names: Phosphatidylinositol 3-kinase; p110 alpha)
  Species: H. sapiens (human)
  Entrez Gene: PIK3CA (a.k.a. CCM4, CLAPO, CLOVE, CWS5, HMH, MCAP, MCM, MCMTC, PI3K, PI3K-alpha, p110-alpha)
  Tag / fusion protein: Flag (N terminal on backbone)
  Cloning method: Restriction Enzyme; 5′ cloning site EcoRV / XmnI (destroyed during cloning); 3′ cloning site XhoI (not destroyed)
  Sequencing primers: 5′ T3; 3′ T7
Terms and licenses: Academic/Nonprofit Terms; Industry Terms: Not Available to Industry
Depositor comments: This plasmid has 5 mutations in PIK3CA (NP_006209.2): N114D, L177S, T322A, A400V, L404P. These mutations do not alter the function of the encoded proteins.
How to cite: PIK3CA-WT was a gift from Bert Vogelstein (Addgene plasmid # 16643 ; http://n2t.net/addgene:16643 ; RRID:Addgene_16643)
