>Addgene plasmid #16643 | PIK3CA-WT | addgene partial sequence | sequence record 131005 | T3 5'-GCAATTAACCCTCACTAAAGG-3'
CGGCCGCCACCATGGATTACAAGGATGACGACGATAAGGCCCGGGCGGATCCCCCGGGCTGCAGGAATTC
GATAGTTCGAACCATGCCTCCAAGACCATCATCAGGTGAACTGTGGGGCATCCACTTGATGCCCCCAAGA
ATCCTAGTAGAATGTTTACTACCAAATGGAATGATAGTGACTTTAGAATGCCTCCGCGAGGCTACATTAA
TAACCATAAAGCATGAACTATTTAAAGAAGCAAGAAAATACCCCCTCCATCAACTTCTTCAAGATGAATC
TTCTTACATTTTCGTAAGTGTTACTCAAGAAGCAGAAAGGGAAGAATTTTTTGATGAAACAAGACGACTT
TGTGACCTTCGGCTTTTTCAACCCTTTTTAAAAGTAATTGAACCAGTAGGCAACCGTGAAGAAAAGATCC
TCGATCGAGAAATTGGTTTTGCTATCGGCATGCCAGTGTGTGAATTTGATATGGTTAAAGATCCAGAAGT
ACAGGACTTCCGAAGAAATATTCTGAACGTTTGTAAAGAAGCTGTGGATCTTAGGGACCTCAATTCACCT
CATAGTAGAGCAATGTATGTCTATCCTCCAAATGTAGAATCTTCACCAGAATCGCCAAAGCACATATACA
ATAAATTAGATAAAGGGCAAATAATAGTGGTGATCTGGGTAATAGTTTCTCCAAATAATGACAAGCAGAA
GTATACTCTGAAAATCAACCATGACTGTGTACCAGAACAAGTAATTGCTGAAGCAATCAGG
