>Addgene plasmid #16643 | PIK3CA-WT | addgene partial sequence | sequence record 131006 | T7 5'-TAATACGACTCACTATAGGG-3'
CCCCTCGAGCTAGTTCAATGCATGCTGTTTAATTGTGTGGAAGATCCAATCCATTTTTGTTGTCCAGCCA
CCATGATGTGCATCATTCATTTGTTTCATGAAATACTCCAAAGCCTCTTGCTCAGTTTTATCTAAGGCTA
GGGTCTTTCGAATGTATGCAATGTCATCAAAAGATTGTAGTTCTGGCATTCCAGAGCCAAGCATCATTGA
GAAAAGATTTATGAAGAGATTGGCATGCTGTCGAATAGCTAGATAAGCCTTGTAACACATCTCCTGAAAC
CTCTCAAATTCTCTTGTCTTTGTGCATTCTTGGGCTCCTTTACTAATCACTATTAAGAAATCCTGTGTCA
AAACAAATGGCACACGTTCTCGTTTATAACCAAATTTTTTCTTCTTGTGATCCAAAAAGTGTCCAAAATC
TATATGAAACAGTTGTCCATCGTCTTTCACCATGATGTTACTATTGTGACGATCTCCAATTCCCAAAATG
AAGGTAGCTACACAGTATCCAGCACATGAACGTGTAAACAGGTCAATGGCTGCATCATATATTTCTCCTT
TGTTCTTGTCTTTGAGCCACTGATGTAGTGTGTGGCTGTTGAACTGCAGTGCACCTTTCAAGCCGCCTTT
GCACTGAATTTGCATAATAGTGTGAGAATTTCGCACCACCTCAATAAGTCCCACACAGTCACC
