LOCUS       Exported 7568 bp ds-DNA circular SYN 12-MAY-2021
DEFINITION  synthetic circular DNA
ACCESSION   .
VERSION     .
KEYWORDS    PIK3CA-WT
SOURCE      synthetic DNA construct
  ORGANISM  synthetic DNA construct
REFERENCE   1 (bases 1 to 7568)
  AUTHORS   Samuels Y, Wang Z, Bardelli A, Silliman N, Ptak J, Szabo S, Yan H,
            Gazdar A, Powell SM, Riggins GJ, Willson JK, Markowitz S, Kinzler
            KW, Vogelstein B, Velculescu VE
  TITLE     High frequency of mutations of the PIK3CA gene in human cancers.
  JOURNAL   Science. 2004 Apr 23. 304(5670):554.
  PUBMED    15016963
REFERENCE   2 (bases 1 to 7568)
  AUTHORS   .
  TITLE     Direct Submission
  JOURNAL   Exported May 12, 2021 from SnapGene Server 1.1.58
            http://www.snapgene.com
FEATURES             Location/Qualifiers
     source          1..7568
                     /organism="synthetic DNA construct"
                     /mol_type="other DNA"
     enhancer        68..371
                     /label=CMV enhancer
                     /note="human cytomegalovirus immediate early enhancer"
     promoter        372..575
                     /label=CMV promoter
                     /note="human cytomegalovirus (CMV) immediate early
                     promoter"
     primer_bind     526..546
                     /label=CMV-F
                     /note="Human CMV immediate early promoter, forward primer"
     promoter        621..639
                     /label=T3 promoter
                     /note="promoter for bacteriophage T3 RNA polymerase"
     regulatory      674..683
                     /regulatory_class="other"
                     /note="vertebrate consensus sequence for strong initiation
                     of translation (Kozak, 1987)"
     CDS             683..706
                     /codon_start=1
                     /product="FLAG(R) epitope tag, followed by an enterokinase
                     cleavage site"
                     /label=FLAG
                     /translation="DYKDDDDK"
     primer_bind     complement(4018..4037)
                     /label=T7
                     /note="T7 promoter, forward primer"
     promoter        complement(4019..4037)
                     /label=T7 promoter
                     /note="promoter for bacteriophage T7 RNA polymerase"
     polyA_signal    4311..4432
                     /label=SV40 poly(A) signal
                     /note="SV40 polyadenylation signal"
     primer_bind     complement(4348..4367)
                     /label=SV40pA-R
                     /note="SV40 polyA, reverse primer"
     primer_bind     4402..4421
                     /label=EBV-rev
                     /note="SV40 polyA terminator, reverse primer"
     rep_origin      complement(4439..4894)
                     /direction=LEFT
                     /label=f1 ori
                     /note="f1 bacteriophage origin of replication; arrow
                     indicates direction of (+) strand synthesis"
     primer_bind     complement(4576..4597)
                     /label=F1ori-F
                     /note="F1 origin, forward primer"
     primer_bind     4788..4807
                     /label=F1ori-R
                     /note="F1 origin, reverse primer"
     promoter        4921..5025
                     /gene="bla"
                     /label=AmpR promoter
     promoter        5027..5384
                     /label=SV40 promoter
                     /note="SV40 enhancer and early promoter"
     primer_bind     complement(5050..5070)
                     /label=pBABE 3'
                     /note="SV40 enhancer, reverse primer for pBABE vectors"
     rep_origin      5235..5370
                     /label=SV40 ori
                     /note="SV40 origin of replication"
     primer_bind     5297..5316
                     /label=SV40pro-F
                     /note="SV40 promoter/origin, forward primer"
     CDS             5419..6213
                     /codon_start=1
                     /gene="aph(3')-II (or nptII)"
                     /product="aminoglycoside phosphotransferase from Tn5"
                     /label=NeoR/KanR
                     /note="confers resistance to neomycin, kanamycin, and G418
                     (Geneticin(R))"
                     /translation="MIEQDGLHAGSPAAWVERLFGYDWAQQTIGCSDAAVFRLSAQGRP
                     VLFVKTDLSGALNELQDEAARLSWLATTGVPCAAVLDVVTEAGRDWLLLGEVPGQDLLS
                     SHLAPAEKVSIMADAMRRLHTLDPATCPFDHQAKHRIERARTRMEAGLVDQDDLDEEHQ
                     GLAPAELFARLKASMPDGEDLVVTHGDACLPNIMVENGRFSGFIDCGRLGVADRYQDIA
                     LATRDIAEELGGEWADRFLVLYGIAAPDSQRIAFYRLLDEFF"
     primer_bind     complement(5473..5492)
                     /label=Neo-R
                     /note="Neomycin resistance gene, reverse primer"
     primer_bind     6083..6102
                     /label=Neo-F
                     /note="Neomycin resistance gene, forward primer"
     primer_bind     complement(6401..6420)
                     /label=TK-pA-R
                     /note="Thymidine kinase polyA, reverse primer"
     polyA_signal    6445..6492
                     /label=HSV TK poly(A) signal
                     /note="herpes simplex virus thymidine kinase
                     polyadenylation signal (Cole and Stacy, 1985)"
     rep_origin      6821..7409
                     /direction=RIGHT
                     /label=ori
                     /note="high-copy-number ColE1/pMB1/pBR322/pUC origin of
                     replication"
     primer_bind     7310..7329
                     /label=pBR322ori-F
                     /note="pBR322 origin, forward primer"
ORIGIN
        1 catgcattag ttattaatag taatcaatta cggggtcatt agttcatagc ccatatatgg
       61 agttccgcgt tacataactt acggtaaatg gcccgcctgg ctgaccgccc aacgaccccc
      121 gcccattgac gtcaataatg acgtatgttc ccatagtaac gccaataggg actttccatt
      181 gacgtcaatg ggtggagtat ttacggtaaa ctgcccactt ggcagtacat caagtgtatc
      241 atatgccaag tacgccccct attgacgtca atgacggtaa atggcccgcc tggcattatg
      301 cccagtacat gaccttatgg gactttccta cttggcagta catctacgta ttagtcatcg
      361 ctattaccat ggtgatgcgg ttttggcagt acatcaatgg gcgtggatag cggtttgact
      421 cacggggatt tccaagtctc caccccattg acgtcaatgg gagtttgttt tggcaccaaa
      481 atcaacggga ctttccaaaa tgtcgtaaca actccgcccc attgacgcaa atgggcggta
      541 ggcgtgtacg gtgggaggtc tatataagca gagctggttt agtgaaccgt cagatccgct
      601 agcgattacg ccaagctcga aattaaccct cactaaaggg aacaaaagct ggagctccac
      661 cgcggtggcg gccgccacca tggattacaa ggatgacgac gataaggccc gggcggatcc
      721 cccgggctgc aggaattcga tagttcgaac catgcctcca agaccatcat caggtgaact
      781 gtggggcatc cacttgatgc ccccaagaat cctagtagaa tgtttactac caaatggaat
      841 gatagtgact ttagaatgcc tccgcgaggc tacattaata accataaagc atgaactatt
      901 taaagaagca agaaaatacc ccctccatca acttcttcaa gatgaatctt cttacatttt
      961 cgtaagtgtt actcaagaag cagaaaggga agaatttttt gatgaaacaa gacgactttg
     1021 tgaccttcgg ctttttcaac cctttttaaa agtaattgaa ccagtaggca accgtgaaga
     1081 aaagatcctc gatcgagaaa ttggttttgc tatcggcatg ccagtgtgtg aatttgatat
     1141 ggttaaagat ccagaagtac aggacttccg aagaaatatt ctgaacgttt gtaaagaagc
     1201 tgtggatctt agggacctca attcacctca tagtagagca atgtatgtct atcctccaaa
     1261 tgtagaatct tcaccagaat cgccaaagca catatacaat aaattagata aagggcaaat
     1321 aatagtggtg atctgggtaa tagtttctcc aaataatgac aagcagaagt atactctgaa
     1381 aatcaaccat gactgtgtac cagaacaagt aattgctgaa gcaatcagga aaaaaactcg
     1441 aagtatgttg ctatcctctg aacaactaaa actctgtgtt ttagaatatc agggcaagta
     1501 tattttaaaa gtgtgtggat gtgatgaata cttcctagaa aaatatcctc tgagtcagta
     1561 taagtatata agaagctgta taatgctagg gaggatgccc aatttgatgt tgatggctaa
     1621 agaaagcctt tattctcaac tgccgatgga ctgtttcaca atgccatctt attccagacg
     1681 catttccaca gctacaccat atatgaatgg agaagcatct acaaaatccc tttgggttat
     1741 aaatagtgca ctcagaataa aaattctttg tgcaacctac gtgaatgtaa atattcgaga
     1801 cattgataag atctatgttc gaacaggtat ctaccatgga ggagaaccct tatgtgacaa
     1861 tgtgaacact caaagagtac cttgttccaa tcccaggtgg aatgaatggc tgaattatga
     1921 tatatacatt cctgatcttc ctcgtgctgt tcgactttgc ccttccattt gctctgttaa
     1981 aggccgaaag ggtgctaaag aggaacactg tccattggca tggggaaata taaacttgtt
     2041 tgattacaca gacactctag tatctggaaa aatggctttg aatctttggc cagtacctca
     2101 tggattagaa gatttgctga accctattgg tgttactgga tcaaatccaa ataaagaaac
     2161 tccatgctta gagttggagt ttgactggtt cagcagtgtg gtaaagttcc cagatatgtc
     2221 agtgattgaa gagcatgcca attggtctgt atcccgagaa gcaggattta gctattccca
     2281 cgcaggactg agtaacagac tagctagaga caatgaatta agggaaaatg acaaagaaca
     2341 gctcaaagca atttctacac gagatcctct ctctgaaatc actgagcagg agaaagattt
     2401 tctatggagt cacagacact attgtgtaac tatccccgaa attctaccca aattgcttct
     2461 gtctgttaaa tggaattcta gagatgaagt agcccagatg tattgcttgg taaaagattg
     2521 gcctccaatc aaacctgaac aggctatgga acttctggac tgtaattacc cagatcctat
     2581 ggttcgaggt tttgctgttc ggtgcttgga aaaatattta acagatgaca aactttctca
     2641 gtatttaatt cagctagtac aggtcctaaa atatgaacaa tatttggata acttgcttgt
     2701 gagattttta ctgaagaaag cattgactaa tcaaaggatt gggcactttt tcttttggca
     2761 tttaaaatct gagatgcaca ataaaacagt tagccagagg tttggcctgc ttttggagtc
     2821 ctattgtcgt gcatgtggga tgtatttgaa gcacctgaat aggcaagtcg aggcaatgga
     2881 aaagctcatt aacttaactg acattctcaa acaggagaag aaggatgaaa cacaaaaggt
     2941 acagatgaag tttttagttg agcaaatgag gcgaccagat ttcatggatg ctctacaggg
     3001 ctttctgtct cctctaaacc ctgctcatca actaggaaac ctcaggcttg aagagtgtcg
     3061 aattatgtcc tctgcaaaaa ggccactgtg gttgaattgg gagaacccag acatcatgtc
     3121 agagttactg tttcagaaca atgagatcat ctttaaaaat ggggatgatt tacggcaaga
     3181 tatgctaaca cttcaaatta ttcgtattat ggaaaatatc tggcaaaatc aaggtcttga
     3241 tcttcgaatg ttaccttatg gttgtctgtc aatcggtgac tgtgtgggac ttattgaggt
     3301 ggtgcgaaat tctcacacta ttatgcaaat tcagtgcaaa ggcggcttga aaggtgcact
     3361 gcagttcaac agccacacac tacatcagtg gctcaaagac aagaacaaag gagaaatata
     3421 tgatgcagcc attgacctgt ttacacgttc atgtgctgga tactgtgtag ctaccttcat
     3481 tttgggaatt ggagatcgtc acaatagtaa catcatggtg aaagacgatg gacaactgtt
     3541 tcatatagat tttggacact ttttggatca caagaagaaa aaatttggtt ataaacgaga
     3601 acgtgtgcca tttgttttga cacaggattt cttaatagtg attagtaaag gagcccaaga
     3661 atgcacaaag acaagagaat ttgagaggtt tcaggagatg tgttacaagg cttatctagc
     3721 tattcgacag catgccaatc tcttcataaa tcttttctca atgatgcttg gctctggaat
     3781 gccagaacta caatcttttg atgacattgc atacattcga aagaccctag ccttagataa
     3841 aactgagcaa gaggctttgg agtatttcat gaaacaaatg aatgatgcac atcatggtgg
     3901 ctggacaaca aaaatggatt ggatcttcca cacaattaaa cagcatgcat tgaactagct
     3961 cgaggggggg cccggtacct taattaatta aggtaccagg taagtgtacc caattcgccc
     4021 tatagtgagt cgtattacaa ttcactcgat cgcccttccc aacagttgcg cagcctgaat
     4081 ggcgaatgga gatccaattt ttaagtgtat aatgtgttaa actactgatt ctaattgttt
     4141 gtgtatttta gattcacagt cccaaggctc atttcaggcc cctcagtcct cacagtctgt
     4201 tcatgatcat aatcagccat accacatttg tagaggtttt acttgcttta aaaaacctcc
     4261 cacacctccc cctgaacctg aaacataaaa tgaatgcaat tgttgttgtt aacttgttta
     4321 ttgcagctta taatggttac aaataaagca atagcatcac aaatttcaca aataaagcat
     4381 ttttttcact gcattctagt tgtggtttgt ccaaactcat caatgtatct taacgcgtaa
     4441 attgtaagcg ttaatatttt gttaaaattc gcgttaaatt tttgttaaat cagctcattt
     4501 tttaaccaat aggccgaaat cggcaaaatc ccttataaat caaaagaata gaccgagata
     4561 gggttgagtg ttgttccagt ttggaacaag agtccactat taaagaacgt ggactccaac
     4621 gtcaaaggnn nnnnnnnnnn nnnnnnnnnn nnnnnnnnnn nnnnnnnnnn nnnnnnntnn
     4681 nnnnnnnnnn nnnnnnnnnn nnnnnnnnnn nnnnnnnnnn nnnnnnnnnn nnnnnnnnnn
     4741 nnnnnnnnnn nnnnnnnnnn nnnnnnnnng nnnnnnnnnn nnnnnnnnnn nnnnnnnnnn
     4801 nnnnnnnnnn nnnnnnnnnn nnnnnnnnnn nnnnnnnnnn nnnnnnnnnn nnnnnnnnnn
     4861 nnnnnnnnnn nnnnnnnnnn nnnnnnnnnn nnnncaggtg gcacttttcg gggaaatgtg
     4921 cgcggaaccc ctatttgttt atttttctaa atacattcaa atatgtatcc gctcatgaga
     4981 caataaccct gataaatgct tcaataatat tgaaaaagga agaatcctga ggcggaaaga
     5041 accagctgtg gaatgtgtgt cagttagggt gtggaaagtc cccaggctcc ccagcaggca
     5101 gaagtatgca aagcatgcat ctcaattagt cagcaaccag gtgtggaaag tccccaggct
     5161 ccccagcagg cagaagtatg caaagcatgc atctcaatta gtcagcaacc atagtcccgc
     5221 ccctaactcc gcccatcccg cccctaactc cgcccagttc cgcccattct ccgccccatg
     5281 gctgactaat tttttttatt tatgcagagg ccgaggccgc ctcggcctct gagctattcc
     5341 agaagtagtg aggaggcttt tttggaggcc taggcttttg caaagatcga tcaagagaca
     5401 ggatgaggat cgtttcgcat gattgaacaa gatggattgc acgcaggttc tccggccgct
     5461 tgggtggaga ggctattcgg ctatgactgg gcacaacaga caatcggctg ctctgatgcc
     5521 gccgtgttcc ggctgtcagc gcaggggcgc ccggttcttt ttgtcaagac cgacctgtcc
     5581 ggtgccctga atgaactgca agacgaggca gcgcggctat cgtggctggc cacgacgggc
     5641 gttccttgcg cagctgtgct cgacgttgtc actgaagcgg gaagggactg gctgctattg
     5701 ggcgaagtgc cggggcagga tctcctgtca tctcaccttg ctcctgccga gaaagtatcc
     5761 atcatggctg atgcaatgcg gcggctgcat acgcttgatc cggctacctg cccattcgac
     5821 caccaagcga aacatcgcat cgagcgagca cgtactcgga tggaagccgg tcttgtcgat
     5881 caggatgatc tggacgaaga acatcagggg ctcgcgccag ccgaactgtt cgccaggctc
     5941 aaggcgagca tgcccgacgg cgaggatctc gtcgtgaccc atggcgatgc ctgcttgccg
     6001 aatatcatgg tggaaaatgg ccgcttttct ggattcatcg actgtggccg gctgggtgtg
     6061 gcggaccgct atcaggacat agcgttggct acccgtgata ttgctgaaga acttggcggc
     6121 gaatgggctg accgcttcct cgtgctttac ggtatcgccg ctcccgattc gcagcgcatc
     6181 gccttctatc gccttcttga cgagttcttc tgagcgggac tctggggttc gaaatgaccg
     6241 accaagcgac gcccaacctg ccatcacgag atttcgattc caccgccgcc ttctatgaaa
     6301 ggttgggctt cggaatcgtt ttccgggacg ccggctggat gatcctccag cgcggggatc
     6361 tcatgctgga gttcttcgcc caccctaggg ggaggctaac tgaaacacgg aaggagacaa
     6421 taccggaagg aacccgcgct atgacggcaa taaaaagaca gaataaaacg cacggtgttg
     6481 ggtcgtttgt tcataaacgc ggggttcggt cccagggctg gcactctgtc gataccccac
     6541 cgagacccca ttggggccaa tacgcccgcg tttcttcctt ttccccaccc caccccccaa
     6601 gttcgggtga aggcccaggg ctcgcagcca acgtcggggc ggcaggccct gccatagcct
     6661 caggttactc atatatactt tagattgatt taaaacttca tttttaattt aaaaggatct
     6721 aggtgaagat cctttttgat aatctcatga ccaaaatccc ttaacgtgag ttttcgttcc
     6781 actgagcgtc agaccccgta gaaaagatca aaggatcttc ttgagatcct ttttttctgc
     6841 gcgtaatctg ctgcttgcaa acaaaaaaac caccgctacc agcggtggtt tgtttgccgg
     6901 atcaagagct accaactctt tttccgaagg taactggctt cagcagagcg cagataccaa
     6961 atactgttct tctagtgtag ccgtagttag gccaccactt caagaactct gtagcaccgc
     7021 ctacatacct cgctctgcta atcctgttac cagtggctgc tgccagtggc gataagtcgt
     7081 gtcttaccgg gttggactca agacgatagt taccggataa ggcgcagcgg tcgggctgaa
     7141 cggggggttc gtgcacacag cccagcttgg agcgaacgac ctacaccgaa ctgagatacc
     7201 tacagcgtga gctatgagaa agcgccacgc ttcccgaagg gagaaaggcg gacaggtatc
     7261 cggtaagcgg cagggtcgga acaggagagc gcacgaggga gcttccaggg ggaaacgcct
     7321 ggtatcttta tagtcctgtc gggtttcgcc acctctgact tgagcgtcga tttttgtgat
     7381 gctcgtcagg ggggcggagc ctatggaaaa acgccagcaa cgcggccttt ttacggttcc
     7441 tggccttttg ctggcctttt gctcacatgt tctttcctgc gttatcccct gattctgtgg
     7501 ataaccgtat taccgccatg cattagttat taatagtaat caattacggg gtcattagtt
     7561 catagccc
//
